Addgene plasmid #192318: pEN_TT mCh-V5-NES-EGFP-SV40 NLS
Purpose: Gateway entry vector for an inducible mCh-V5-NES-EGFP-SV40 NLS
Depositing lab: Kevin Janes. Depositing organization: University of Virginia. Publication: Nucleocytoplasmic transport of active HER2 causes fractional escape from the DCIS-like state. Wang L, Paudel BB, McKnight RA, Janes KA. Nat Commun. 2023 Apr 13;14(1):2110. doi: 10.1038/s41467-023-37914-x. PubMed 37055441.
Backbone
  Vector backbone: pEN_TTmiRC2
  Backbone manufacturer: Addgene #25752
  Vector type: Gateway entry vector
Growth in bacteria
  Bacterial resistance: Gentamicin, 10 μg/mL
  Growth temperature: 37°C
  Growth strain: DH5alpha
  Copy number: High Copy
Gene/Insert
  Gene/Insert name: mCh-V5-NES-EGFP-SV40 NLS
  Species: Other
  Tag / fusion protein: 3xFLAG (N terminal on insert)
  Cloning method: Restriction Enzyme; 5′ cloning site SpeI (not destroyed); 3′ cloning site MfeI (not destroyed)
Terms and licenses: Academic/Nonprofit Terms; Industry Terms: Not Available to Industry
How to cite: pEN_TT mCh-V5-NES-EGFP-SV40 NLS was a gift from Kevin Janes (Addgene plasmid # 192318 ; http://n2t.net/addgene:192318 ; RRID:Addgene_192318)
