[The description below was written by a language model from this plasmid's Addgene catalogue record and pLannotate feature annotations shown in this document.]
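Description:
pEN_TT mCh-V5-NES-EGFP-SV40 NLS is a 5.3 kb Gateway entry vector built on the pEN_TTmiRC2 backbone. It is maintained in E. coli at high copy through a ColE1/pUC-type origin and selected with gentamicin. The gentamicin acetyltransferase gene, driven by a class 1 integron Pc promoter, sits between two annotated fragments of a kanamycin resistance gene. This suggests the gentamicin cassette interrupts the original KanR marker, which is therefore not expected to be functional. The rrnB T1 and T2 terminators lie upstream of the Gateway cassette and insulate it from read-through transcription from the backbone.

The payload lies between attL1 and attL2, so the whole expression unit, promoter included, can be moved by an LR reaction into an attR-containing destination vector. It consists of the tight TRE promoter (seven tet operators fused to a minimal CMV promoter) driving a single fusion of mCherry, a V5 epitope, a nuclear export signal, EGFP and the SV40 large T antigen nuclear localization signal. The NES is named in the record but not separately annotated; it presumably occupies the short gap between the V5 tag and EGFP. The insert was cloned between SpeI and MfeI sites. The catalogue lists an N-terminal 3xFLAG tag, but the feature table shows none, and mCherry begins almost immediately after the promoter.

Expression depends on a tetracycline-controlled transactivator, which this plasmid does not supply. Because it carries opposing import and export signals, the two-colour protein is suited to use as a nucleocytoplasmic shuttling reporter. This fits the associated study of nucleocytoplasmic transport, although the record states its purpose only as an entry vector for inducible expression of the fusion.
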