Features (pLannotate 1.2.2; 15 found; start..end, strand, type, name):
     67..166     +  protein_bind   attL1: mutant version of attL; recombination site for the Gateway® LR reaction LR Clonase™
    198..512     +  promoter       tight TRE promoter: Tet-responsive promoter PTight, consisting of seven tet operator sequences followed by the minimal CMV promoter
    519..1226    +  CDS            mCherry: mCherry is a basic (constitutively fluorescent) red fluorescent protein published in 2004, derived from Discosoma sp.. It is reported to be a very rapidly-maturing monomer with low acid sensitivity.
   1227..1268    +  CDS            V5 tag: epitope tag from simian virus 5
   1305..2018    +  CDS            EGFP: EGFP is a basic (constitutively fluorescent) green fluorescent protein published in 1996, derived from Aequorea victoria. It is reported to be a rapidly-maturing weak dimer with moderate acid sensitivity.
   2025..2045    +  CDS            SV40 NLS: nuclear localization signal of SV40 (simian virus 40) large T antigen
   2084..2183    -  protein_bind   attL2: mutant version of attL; recombination site for the Gateway® LR reaction LR Clonase™
   2306..2932    +  CDS            KanR (fragment): aminoglycoside phosphotransferase; aph(3')-Ia; confers resistance to kanamycin in bacteria or G418 (Geneticin®) in eukaryotes
   2966..3499    -  CDS            GmR: gentamycin acetyltransferase; aacC1; confers resistance to gentamycin
   3688..3716    -  promoter       Pc promoter: intI1 (promoter lies within the coding sequence); class 1 integron promoter
   3694..4041    -  CDS            YPR2_ECOLX (fragment): Protein predicted: Swiss-Prot protein existence level 4. From Escherichia coli.
   4046..4230    +  CDS            KanR (fragment): aminoglycoside phosphotransferase; aph(3')-Ia; confers resistance to kanamycin in bacteria or G418 (Geneticin®) in eukaryotes
   4373..4961    +  rep_origin     ori: high-copy-number ColE1/pMB1/pBR322/pUC origin of replication
   5129..5172    -  terminator     rrnB T1 terminator: Escherichia coli rrnB; transcription terminator T1 from the E. coli rrnB gene
   5304..17      +  terminator     rrnB T2 terminator (across the origin): transcription terminator T2 from the E. coli rrnB gene
>Addgene plasmid #192318 | pEN_TT mCh-V5-NES-EGFP-SV40 NLS | addgene full sequence | sequence record 375753 | Addgene NGS Result
CTGACGGATGGCCTTTTTGCGTTTCTACAAACTCTTCCTGTTAGTTAGTTACTTAAGCTCGGGCCCCAAA
TAATGATTTTATTTTGACTGATAGTGACCTGTTCGTTGCAACAAATTGATAAGCAATGCTTTTTTATAAT
GCCAACTTTGTACAAAAAAGCAGGCTTTAAAGGAACCAATTCAGTCGACTGGATCCCGAGTTTACTCCCT
ATCAGTGATAGAGAACGTATGTCGAGTTTACTCCCTATCAGTGATAGAGAACGATGTCGAGTTTACTCCC
TATCAGTGATAGAGAACGTATGTCGAGTTTACTCCCTATCAGTGATAGAGAACGTATGTCGAGTTTACTC
CCTATCAGTGATAGAGAACGTATGTCGAGTTTATCCCTATCAGTGATAGAGAACGTATGTCGAGTTTACT
CCCTATCAGTGATAGAGAACGTATGTCGAGGTAGGCGTGTACGGTGGGAGGCCTATATAAGCAGAGCTCG
TTTAGTGAACCGTCAGATCGCCACTAGTATGGTGAGCAAGGGCGAGGAGGATAACATGGCCATCATCAAG
GAGTTCATGCGCTTCAAGGTGCACATGGAGGGCTCCGTGAACGGCCACGAGTTCGAGATCGAGGGCGAGG
GCGAGGGCCGCCCCTACGAGGGCACCCAGACCGCCAAGCTGAAGGTGACCAAGGGTGGCCCCCTGCCCTT
CGCCTGGGACATCCTGTCCCCTCAGTTCATGTACGGCTCCAAGGCCTACGTGAAGCACCCCGCCGACATC
CCCGACTACTTGAAGCTGTCCTTCCCCGAGGGCTTCAAGTGGGAGCGCGTGATGAACTTCGAGGACGGCG
GCGTGGTGACCGTGACCCAGGACTCCTCCCTGCAGGACGGCGAGTTCATCTACAAGGTGAAGCTGCGCGG
CACCAACTTCCCCTCCGACGGCCCCGTAATGCAGAAGAAGACCATGGGCTGGGAGGCCTCCTCCGAGCGG
ATGTACCCCGAGGACGGCGCCCTGAAGGGCGAGATCAAGCAGAGGCTGAAGCTGAAGGACGGCGGCCACT
ACGACGCTGAGGTCAAGACCACCTACAAGGCCAAGAAGCCCGTGCAGCTGCCCGGCGCCTACAACGTCAA
CATCAAGTTGGACATCACCTCCCACAACGAGGACTACACCATCGTGGAACAGTACGAACGCGCCGAGGGC
CGCCACTCCACCGGCGGCATGGACGAGCTGTACAAGGGTAAGCCTATCCCTAACCCTCTCCTCGGTCTCG
ATTCTACGACCGGTTTAGCCTTGAAATTAGCAGGTCTTGATATCATGGTGAGCAAGGGCGAGGAGCTGTT
CACCGGGGTGGTGCCCATCCTGGTCGAGCTGGACGGCGACGTAAACGGCCACAAGTTCAGCGTGTCTGGC
GAGGGCGAGGGCGATGCCACCTACGGCAAGCTGACCCTGAAGTTCATCTGCACCACCGGCAAGCTGCCCG
TGCCCTGGCCCACCCTCGTGACCACCCTGACCTACGGCGTGCAGTGCTTCAGCCGCTACCCCGACCACAT
GAAGCAGCACGACTTCTTCAAGTCCGCCATGCCCGAAGGCTACGTCCAGGAGCGCACCATCTTCTTCAAG
GACGACGGCAACTACAAGACCCGCGCCGAGGTGAAGTTCGAGGGCGACACCCTGGTGAACCGCATCGAGC
TGAAGGGCATCGACTTCAAGGAGGACGGCAACATCCTGGGGCACAAGCTGGAGTACAACTACAACAGCCA
CAACGTCTATATCATGGCCGACAAGCAGAAGAACGGCATCAAGGCGAACTTCAAGATCCGCCACAACATC
GAGGACGGCAGCGTGCAGCTCGCCGACCACTACCAGCAGAACACCCCCATCGGCGACGGCCCCGTGCTGC
TGCCCGACAACCACTACCTGAGCACCCAGTCCGCCCTGAGCAAAGACCCCAACGAGAAGCGCGATCACAT
GGTCCTGCTGGAGTTCGTGACCGCCGCCGGGATCACTCTCGGCATGGACGAGCTGTACGGTACCCCAAAA
AAGAAGAGAAAGGTATGACAATTGGAAGACTAATGCGTTTTCGAGATATCTAGACCCAGCTTTCTTGTAC
AAAGTTGGCATTATAAGAAAGCATTGCTTATCAATTTGTTGCAACGAACAGGTCACTATCAGTCAAAATA
AAATCATTATTTGCCATCCAGCTGCAGCTCTGGCCCGTGTCTCAAAATCTCTGATGTTACATTGCACAAG
ATAAAAATATATCATCATGAACAATAAAACTGTCTGCTTACATAAACAGTAATACAAGGGGTGTTATGAG
CCATATTCAACGGGAAACGTCGAGGCCGCGATTAAATTCCAACATGGATGCTGATTTATATGGGTATAAA
TGGGCTCGCGATAATGTCGGGCAATCAGGTGCGACAATCTATCGCTTGTATGGGAAGCCCGATGCGCCAG
AGTTGTTTCTGAAACATGGCAAAGGTAGCGTTGCCAATGATGTTACAGATGAGATGGTCAGACTAAACTG
GCTGACGGAATTTATGCCTCTTCCGACCATCAAGCATTTTATCCGTACTCCTGATGATGCATGGTTACTC
ACCACTGCGATCCCCGGAAAAACAGCATTCCAGGTATTAGAAGAATATCCTGATTCAGGTGAAAATATTG
TTGATGCGCTGGCAGTGTCCCTGCGCCGGTTGCATTCGATTCCTGTTTGTAATTGTCCTTTTAACAGCGA
TCGCGTATTTCGTCTCGCTCAGGCGCAATCACGAATGAATAACGGTTTGGTTGATGCGAGTGATTTTGAT
GACGAGCGTAATGGCTGGCCTGTTGAACAAGTCTGGAAAGAAATGCATAAACTTTTGCCATTCTCACCGG
ATTCAGTCGTCACTCATGGTGATTTCTCACTTGATAACCTTATTTTTGACGAGGGGAAATTAGGCCGGGA
AGCCGATCTCGGCTTGAACGAATTGTTAGGTGGCGGTACTTGGGTCGATATCAAAGTGCATCACTTCTTC
CCGTATGCCCAACTTTGTATAGAGAGCCACTGCGGGATCGTCACCGTAATCTGCTTGCACGTAGATCACA
TAAGCACCAAGCGCGTTGGCCTCATGCTTGAGGAGATTGATGAGCGCGGTGGCAATGCCCTGCCTCCGGT
GCTCGCCGGAGACTGCGAGATCATAGATATAGATCTCACTACGCGGCTGCTCAAACTTGGGCAGAACGTA
AGCCGCGAGAGCGCCAACAACCGCTTCTTGGTCGAAGGCAGCAAGCGCGATGAATGTCTTACTACGGAGC
AAGTTCCCGAGGTAATCGGAGTCCGGCTGATGTTGGGAGTAGGTGGCTACGTCTCCGAACTCACGACCGA
AAAGATCAAGAGCAGCCCGCATGGATTTGACTTGGTCAGGGCCGAGCCTACATGTGCGAATGATGCCCAT
ACTTGAGCCACCTAACTTTGTTTTAGGGCGACTGCCCTGCTGCGTAACATCGTTGCTGCTGCGTAACATC
GTTGCTGCTCCATAACATCAAACATCGACCCACGGCGTAACGCGCTTGCTGCTTGGATGCCCGAGGCATA
GACTGTACAAAAAAACAGTCATAACAAGCCATGAAAACCGCCACTGCGCCGTTACCACCGCTGCGTTCGG
TCAAGGTTCTGGACCAGTTGCGTGAGCGCATACGCTACTTGCATTACAGTTTACGAACCGAACAGGCTTA
TGTCAACTGGGTTCGTGCCTTCATCCGTTTCCACGGTGTGCGTCACCCGGCAACCTTGGGCAGCAGCGAA
GTCGAGGCATTTCTGTCCTGGCTGGCGAACGAGCGCAAGGTTTCGGTCTCCACGCATCGTCAGGCATTGG
CGGCCTTGCTGTTCTTCTACGGCAAGGTGCTGTGCACGGATCTGCCCTGGCTTCAGGAGATCGGAAGACC
TCGGCCGTCGCGGCGCTTGCCGGTGGTGCTGACCCCGGATGAAGTGGTTCGCATCCTCGGTTTTCTGGAA
GGCGAGCATCGTTTGTTCGCCCAGGACTCTAGCTATAGTTCTAGTGGTTGGCTACTAATAGGTTGTATTG
ATGTTGGACGAGTCGGAATCGCAGACCGATACCAGGATCTTGCCATCCTATGGAACTGCCTCGGTGAGTT
TTCTCCTTCATTACAGAAACGGCTTTTTCAAAAATATGGTATTGATAATCCTGATATGAATAAATTGCAG
TTTCATTTGATGCTCGATGAGTTTTTCTAATCAGAATTGGTTAATTGGTTGTAACACTGGCAGAGCATTA
CGCTGACTTGACGGGACGGCGCAAGCTCATGACCAAAATCCCTTAACGTGAGTTTTCGTTCCACTGAGCG
TCAGACCCCGTAGAAAAGATCAAAGGATCTTCTTGAGATCCTTTTTTTCTGCGCGTAATCTGCTGCTTGC
AAACAAAAAAACCACCGCTACCAGCGGTGGTTTGTTTGCCGGATCAAGAGCTACCAACTCTTTTTCCGAA
GGTAACTGGCTTCAGCAGAGCGCAGATACCAAATACTGTTCTTCTAGTGTAGCCGTAGTTAGGCCACCAC
TTCAAGAACTCTGTAGCACCGCCTACATACCTCGCTCTGCTAATCCTGTTACCAGTGGCTGCTGCCAGTG
GCGATAAGTCGTGTCTTACCGGGTTGGACTCAAGACGATAGTTACCGGATAAGGCGCAGCGGTCGGGCTG
AACGGGGGGTTCGTGCACACAGCCCAGCTTGGAGCGAACGACCTACACCGAACTGAGATACCTACAGCGT
GAGCTATGAGAAAGCGCCACGCTTCCCGAAGGGAGAAAGGCGGACAGGTATCCGGTAAGCGGCAGGGTCG
GAACAGGAGAGCGCACGAGGGAGCTTCCAGGGGGAAACGCCTGGTATCTTTATAGTCCTGTCGGGTTTCG
CCACCTCTGACTTGAGCGTCGATTTTTGTGATGCTCGTCAGGGGGGCGGAGCCTATGGAAAAACGCCAGC
AACGCGGCCTTTTTACGGTTCCTGGCCTTTTGCTGGCCTTTTGCTCACATGTTCTTTCCTGCGTTATCCC
CTGATTCTGTGGATAACCGTATTACCGCTAGCATGGATCTCGGGGACGTCTAACTACTAAGCGAGAGTAG
GGAACTGCCAGGCATCAAATAAAACGAAAGGCTCAGTCGGAAGACTGGGCCTTTCGTTTTATCTGTTGTT
TGTCGGTGAACGCTCTCCTGAGTAGGACAAATCCGCCGGGAGCGGATTTGAACGTTGTGAAGCAACGGCC
CGGAGGGTGGCGGGCAGGACGCCCGCCATAAACTGCCAGGCATCAAACTAAGCAGAAGGCCATC
